>Addgene plasmid #49161 | pUC19 gene 60 thru gap + Cys | depositor full sequence | sequence record 98532 | pUC19 gene 60 thru gap + Cys sequence 2986 bps
TCGCGCGTTTCGGTGATGACGGTGAAAACCTCTGACACATGCAGCTCCCGGAGACGGTCACAGCTTGTCT
GTAAGCGGATGCCGGGAGCAGACAAGCCCGTCAGGGCGCGTCAGCGGGTGTTGGCGGGTGTCGGGGCTGG
CTTAACTATGCGGCATCAGAGCAGATTGTACTGAGAGTGCACCATATGCGGTGTGAAATACCGCACAGAT
GCGTAAGGAGAAAATACCGCATCAGGCGCCATTCGCCATTCAGGCTGCGCAACTGTTGGGAAGGGCGATC
GGTGCGGGCCTCTTCGCTATTACGCCAGCTGGCGAAAGGGGGATGTGCTGCAAGGCGATTAAGTTGGGTA
ACGCCAGGGTTTTCCCAGTCACGACGTTGTAAAACGACGGCCAGTGAATTCGAGCTCGGTACCCGGGGAT
CCTCTAGATAATACGACTCACTATAGGAGCATTTAATGAATTTAAACGCGGTTGGATTCCTGATGAAAAG
TTCTATGAGGTGTATAATGAAATTTGTAAAAATTGATTCTTCTAGCGTTGATATGAAAAAATATAAATTG
CAGAACAATGTTCGTCGTTCTATTAAATCCTCTTCAATGAACTATGCGAATGTCGCTATTATGACAGACG
CAGATCACGATGGATAGCCTTCGGGCTATCTATAGAAATACCTCATAATTAAGAGATTATTGGATTAGGT
TGTTAGTTTACTTTACCACAAGGATGTGGTATAATTAATTGGGCAAAAGCTTGGCGTAATCATGGTCATA
GCTGTTTCCTGTGTGAAATTGTTATCCGCTCACAATTCCACACAACATACGAGCCGGAAGCATAAAGTGT
AAAGCCTGGGGTGCCTAATGAGTGAGCTAACTCACATTAATTGCGTTGCGCTCACTGCCCGCTTTCCAGT
CGGGAAACCTGTCGTGCCAGCTGCATTAATGAATCGGCCAACGCGCGGGGAGAGGCGGTTTGCGTATTGG
GCGCTCTTCCGCTTCCTCGCTCACTGACTCGCTGCGCTCGGTCGTTCGGCTGCGGCGAGCGGTATCAGCT
CACTCAAAGGCGGTAATACGGTTATCCACAGAATCAGGGGATAACGCAGGAAAGAACATGTGAGCAAAAG
GCCAGCAAAAGGCCAGGAACCGTAAAAAGGCCGCGTTGCTGGCGTTTTTCCATAGGCTCCGCCCCCCTGA
CGAGCATCACAAAAATCGACGCTCAAGTCAGAGGTGGCGAAACCCGACAGGACTATAAAGATACCAGGCG
TTTCCCCCTGGAAGCTCCCTCGTGCGCTCTCCTGTTCCGACCCTGCCGCTTACCGGATACCTGTCCGCCT
TTCTCCCTTCGGGAAGCGTGGCGCTTTCTCATAGCTCACGCTGTAGGTATCTCAGTTCGGTGTAGGTCGT
TCGCTCCAAGCTGGGCTGTGTGCACGAACCCCCCGTTCAGCCCGACCGCTGCGCCTTATCCGGTAACTAT
CGTCTTGAGTCCAACCCGGTAAGACACGACTTATCGCCACTGGCAGCAGCCACTGGTAACAGGATTAGCA
GAGCGAGGTATGTAGGCGGTGCTACAGAGTTCTTGAAGTGGTGGCCTAACTACGGCTACACTAGAAGGAC
AGTATTTGGTATCTGCGCTCTGCTGAAGCCAGTTACCTTCGGAAAAAGAGTTGGTAGCTCTTGATCCGGC
AAACAAACCACCGCTGGTAGCGGTGGTTTTTTTGTTTGCAAGCAGCAGATTACGCGCAGAAAAAAAGGAT
CTCAAGAAGATCCTTTGATCTTTTCTACGGGGTCTGACGCTCAGTGGAACGAAAACTCACGTTAAGGGAT
TTTGGTCATGAGATTATCAAAAAGGATCTTCACCTAGATCCTTTTAAATTAAAAATGAAGTTTTAAATCA
ATCTAAAGTATATATGAGTAAACTTGGTCTGACAGTTACCAATGCTTAATCAGTGAGGCACCTATCTCAG
CGATCTGTCTATTTCGTTCATCCATAGTTGCCTGACTCCCCGTCGTGTAGATAACTACGATACGGGAGGG
CTTACCATCTGGCCCCAGTGCTGCAATGATACCGCGAGACCCACGCTCACCGGCTCCAGATTTATCAGCA
ATAAACCAGCCAGCCGGAAGGGCCGAGCGCAGAAGTGGTCCTGCAACTTTATCCGCCTCCATCCAGTCTA
TTAATTGTTGCCGGGAAGCTAGAGTAAGTAGTTCGCCAGTTAATAGTTTGCGCAACGTTGTTGCCATTGC
TACAGGCATCGTGGTGTCACGCTCGTCGTTTGGTATGGCTTCATTCAGCTCCGGTTCCCAACGATCAAGG
CGAGTTACATGATCCCCCATGTTGTGCAAAAAAGCGGTTAGCTCCTTCGGTCCTCCGATCGTTGTCAGAA
GTAAGTTGGCCGCAGTGTTATCACTCATGGTTATGGCAGCACTGCATAATTCTCTTACTGTCATGCCATC
CGTAAGATGCTTTTCTGTGACTGGTGAGTACTCAACCAAGTCATTCTGAGAATAGTGTATGCGGCGACCG
AGTTGCTCTTGCCCGGCGTCAATACGGGATAATACCGCGCCACATAGCAGAACTTTAAAAGTGCTCATCA
TTGGAAAACGTTCTTCGGGGCGAAAACTCTCAAGGATCTTACCGCTGTTGAGATCCAGTTCGATGTAACC
CACTCGTGCACCCAACTGATCTTCAGCATCTTTTACTTTCACCAGCGTTTCTGGGTGAGCAAAAACAGGA
AGGCAAAATGCCGCAAAAAAGGGAATAAGGGCGACACGGAAATGTTGAATACTCATACTCTTCCTTTTTC
AATATTATTGAAGCATTTATCAGGGTTATTGTCTCATGAGCGGATACATATTTGAATGTATTTAGAAAAA
TAAACAAATAGGGGTTCCGCGCACATTTCCCCGAAAAGTGCCACCTGACGTCTAAGAAACCATTATTATC
ATGACATTAACCTATAAAAATAGGCGTATCACGAGGCCCTTTCGTC
Features (pLannotate 1.2.2; 13 found; start..end, strand, type, name):
    137..236     +  misc_feature   bom (fragment): basis of mobility region from pBR322
    242..399     -  CDS            lacZα (fragment): LacZα fragment of β-galactosidase; lacZ fragment
    396..428     +  misc_feature   MCS (fragment): pUC18/19 multiple cloning site
    429..447     +  promoter       T7 promoter: promoter for bacteriophage T7 RNA polymerase
    507..644     +  CDS            60 (fragment): TOPS_BPT4 - Experimental evidence at protein level: Swiss-Prot protein existence level 1. Small subunit of the DNA topoisomerase that untwists superhelical DNA. Controls topological states of double-stranded DNA by transient breakage and subsequent rejoining of DNA strands. From Enterobacteria phage T4 (Bacteriophage T4).
    789..805     -  protein_bind   lac operator: The lac repressor binds to the lac operator to inhibit transcription in E. coli. This inhibition can be relieved by adding lactose or isopropyl-β-D-thiogalactopyranoside (IPTG). lac repressor encoded by lacI
    813..843     -  promoter       lac promoter: promoter for the E. coli lac operon
    858..879     -  protein_bind   CAP binding site: CAP binding activates transcription in the presence of cAMP. E. coli catabolite activator protein
    892..984     -  CDS            lacI (fragment): lac repressor; lacI; The lac repressor binds to the lac operator to inhibit transcription in E. coli. This inhibition can be relieved by adding lactose or isopropyl-β-D-thiogalactopyranoside (IPTG).
   1167..1755    -  rep_origin     ori: high-copy-number ColE1/pMB1/pBR322/pUC origin of replication
   1926..2786    -  CDS            AmpR: β-lactamase; bla; confers resistance to ampicillin, carbenicillin, and related antibiotics
   2787..2891    -  promoter       AmpR promoter: bla
   2986..35      +  CDS            rop (fragment) (across the origin): Rop protein, which maintains plasmids at low copy number; rop
