[The description below was written by a language model from this plasmid's Addgene catalogue record and pLannotate feature annotations shown in this document.]
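Description:
pUC19 gene 60 thru gap + Cys is a small (about 3 kb) high-copy bacterial cloning plasmid built on pUC19. It serves as a DNA template for in vitro transcription rather than as an expression vector for cells. It is propagated in E. coli through the pUC-type ColE1/pMB1 origin and selected with ampicillin via the β-lactamase gene and its native promoter. The usual pUC remnants are annotated around the cloning region, including the lac promoter, operator and CAP site and a partial lacZα. Short matches to lacI, bom and rop are also annotated as fragments.

The 324 bp insert, cloned between the XbaI and HindIII sites of the polylinker, places a T7 promoter upstream of a truncated version of bacteriophage T4 gene 60, which encodes a small subunit of the phage DNA topoisomerase. Gene 60 is notable for its "coding gap", an internal stretch of about 50 nucleotides that the translating ribosome skips, resuming synthesis downstream. This translational bypassing resembles programmed frameshifting but spans a larger distance. In this construct the message ends two codons after the gap, and a cysteine codon has been added as a reporter residue for in vitro translation. Because the cysteine lies after the gap, it should appear only in peptides from ribosomes that complete the bypass. The feature table annotates only the first open reading frame, upstream of the gap. The short post-gap segment is described in the depositor's comments.

The stated purpose is to generate this truncated gene 60 mRNA by T7 transcription, and the associated work examined the mRNA's secondary structure and its implications for bypassing.
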