Addgene plasmid #49161: pUC19 gene 60 thru gap + Cys
Purpose: Template for generating gene 60 mRNA truncated two codons after coding gap + Cys
Depositing lab: Nils Walter. Depositing organization: University of Michigan. Publication: Secondary structure of bacteriophage T4 gene 60 mRNA: implications for translational bypassing. Todd GC, Walter NG. RNA. 2013 May;19(5):685-700. doi: 10.1261/rna.037291.112. Epub 2013 Mar 14. PubMed 23492219.
Backbone
  Vector backbone: pUC19
  Backbone size w/o insert (bp): 2662
  Total vector size (bp): 2986
Growth in bacteria
  Bacterial resistance: Ampicillin, 100 μg/mL
  Growth temperature: 37°C
  Growth strain: JM109
  Copy number: High Copy
Gene/Insert
  Gene/Insert name: Bacteriophage T4 gene 60
  Species: Enterobacteria phage T4
  Insert size (bp): 324
  Mutation: gene 60 mRNA truncated two codons after coding gap; Cysteine added as reporter for in vitro translation.
  GenBank ID: M19728.1
  Promoter: T7
  Cloning method: Restriction Enzyme; 5′ cloning site XbaI (not destroyed); 3′ cloning site HindIII (not destroyed)
  Sequencing primers: 5′ M13 fwd; 3′ M13 rev
Terms and licenses: Academic/Nonprofit Terms; Industry Terms: Not Available to Industry
Depositor comments: This plasmid has a "coding gap," a unique feature of this gene that is similar to a programed ribosomal frame shift, but larger. The gene60 mutant in this plasmid is composed of two discontinuous reading frames (corresponding to nts 77-214 and 265-76 of Addgene's sequencing result with M13pUC-Fwd primer), and the resulting protein sequence is MKFVKIDSSSVDMKKYKLQNNVRRSIKSSSMNYANVAIMTDADHDG^LGC*, where ^ indicates nts 215-64 that get skipped by the ribosome.
How to cite: pUC19 gene 60 thru gap + Cys was a gift from Nils Walter (Addgene plasmid # 49161 ; http://n2t.net/addgene:49161 ; RRID:Addgene_49161)
