>Addgene plasmid #49161 | pUC19 gene 60 thru gap + Cys | addgene partial sequence | sequence record 102754 | M13pUC-Fwd 5'-CCCAGTCACGACGTTGTAAAACG-3'
ATACGACTCACTATAGGAGCATTTAATGAATTTAAACGCGGTTGGATTCCTGATGAAAAGTTCTATGAGG
TGTATAATGAAATTTGTAAAAATTGATTCTTCTAGCGTTGATATGAAAAAATATAAATTGCAGAACAATG
TTCGTCGTTCTATTAAATCCTCTTCAATGAACTATGCGAATGTCGCTATTATGACAGACGCAGATCACGA
TGGATAGCCTTCGGGCTATCTATAGAAATACCTCATAATTAAGAGATTATTGGATTAGGTTGTTAGTTTA
CTTTACCACAAGGATGTGGTATAATTAATTGGGCAAAAGCTTGGCGTAATCATGGTCATAGCTGTTTCCT
GTGTGAAATTGTTATCCGCTCACAATTCCACACAACATACGAGCCGGAAGCATAAAGTGTAAAGCCTGGG
GTGCCTAATGAGTGAGCTAACTCACATTAATTGCGTTGCGCTCACTGCCCGCTTTCCAGTCGGGAAACCT
GTCGTGCCAGCTGCATTAATGAATCGGCCAACGCGCGGGGAGAGGCGGTTTGCGTATT
